Addgene plasmid #105457: pISH-Gucy1b2-B
Purpose: to generate a riboprobe for in situ hybridazation
Depositing lab: Peter Mombaerts. Depositing organization: Max Planck Research Unit for Neurogenetics. Publication: A Sensor for Low Environmental Oxygen in the Mouse Main Olfactory Epithelium. Bleymehl K, Perez-Gomez A, Omura M, Moreno-Perez A, Macias D, Bai Z, Johnson RS, Leinders-Zufall T, Zufall F, Mombaerts P. Neuron. 2016 Dec 21;92(6):1196-1203. doi: 10.1016/j.neuron.2016.11.001. Epub 2016 Dec 1. PubMed 27916458.
Backbone
  Vector backbone: pGEM-Teasy
  Backbone size w/o insert (bp): 3015
  Vector type: to ganerate riboprobe
Growth in bacteria
  Bacterial resistance: Ampicillin, 100 μg/mL
  Growth temperature: 37°C
  Growth strain: DH5alpha
  Copy number: High Copy
Gene/Insert
  Gene/Insert name: Gucy1b2
  Species: M. musculus (mouse)
  Insert size (bp): 603
  Entrez Gene: Gucy1b2 (a.k.a. B930025B03, GC-SB2)
  Cloning method: Unknown
  Sequencing primers: 5′ M13-for; 3′ M13-Reverse
Terms and licenses: Academic/Nonprofit Terms; Industry Terms: Not Available to Industry
Depositor comments: Linearize with NcoI, use SP6 RNA polymerase for IVT.
How to cite: pISH-Gucy1b2-B was a gift from Peter Mombaerts (Addgene plasmid # 105457 ; http://n2t.net/addgene:105457 ; RRID:Addgene_105457)
