[The description below was written by a language model from this plasmid's Addgene catalogue record and pLannotate feature annotations shown in this document.]
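Description:
pISH-Gucy1b2-B is a bacterial cloning plasmid built on the pGEM-T Easy backbone and intended as a template for in vitro transcription of a riboprobe for in situ hybridization. It carries a 603 bp fragment of mouse Gucy1b2, which encodes a soluble guanylate cyclase beta subunit. The full sequenced record is about 3.6 kb, consistent with the roughly 3 kb backbone plus insert. The plasmid is maintained in E. coli at high copy through a ColE1/pUC-type origin and is selected with ampicillin via the β-lactamase gene and its native promoter. An f1 phage origin is also present, along with the remnants of the lac promoter/operator and lacZα region that surround the cloning site in this vector family.

The insert sits between opposing bacteriophage T7 and SP6 promoters, so either strand can in principle be transcribed. In the feature table the insert region is annotated as a fragment of the C. elegans guanylate cyclase gcy-35. This reflects protein homology picked up by automated annotation rather than the actual source of the sequence, which the catalogue lists as mouse. A short hit to a hornet peptide next to the SP6 promoter is likewise probably an annotation artefact in polylinker sequence. The homology hit lies on the same strand as the T7 promoter, and the depositor specifies linearization with NcoI and transcription by SP6 RNA polymerase. Transcription from SP6 would therefore give a run-off transcript complementary to the coding strand, as expected for an antisense probe that detects Gucy1b2 mRNA. The associated work concerns low-oxygen sensing in the mouse main olfactory epithelium. The cloning method is not recorded.
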