Features (pLannotate 1.2.2; 14 found; start..end, strand, type, name):
     24..42      +  promoter       T7 promoter: promoter for bacteriophage T7 RNA polymerase
    104..682     +  CDS            gcy-35 (fragment): GCY35_CAEEL - Experimental evidence at protein level: Swiss-Prot protein existence level 1. Plays a central role in social feeding behavior and oxygen sensation by synthesizing 3',5'-cyclic guanosine monophosphate (cGMP) from GTP. Oxygen, which binds to its heme-binding sites, probably regulates social behavior by modulating its activity. cGMP is a common second messenger in sensory transduction and is implicated in oxygen sensation. Indeed, C.elegans exhibits a strong behavioral preference for 5-12% oxygen, avoiding higher and lower oxygen levels; a higher level of oxygen inducing a naturally
    711..773     -  CDS            VESPI_VESMG (fragment): Experimental evidence at protein level: Swiss-Prot protein existence level 1. Shows contractile activity on isolated ileum smooth muscle. From Vespa magnifica (Hornet).
    785..803     -  promoter       SP6 promoter: promoter for bacteriophage SP6 RNA polymerase
    845..861     -  protein_bind   lac operator: The lac repressor binds to the lac operator to inhibit transcription in E. coli. This inhibition can be relieved by adding lactose or isopropyl-β-D-thiogalactopyranoside (IPTG). lac repressor encoded by lacI
    869..899     -  promoter       lac promoter: promoter for the E. coli lac operon
    914..935     -  protein_bind   CAP binding site: CAP binding activates transcription in the presence of cAMP. E. coli catabolite activator protein
    948..1040    -  CDS            lacI (fragment): lac repressor; lacI; The lac repressor binds to the lac operator to inhibit transcription in E. coli. This inhibition can be relieved by adding lactose or isopropyl-β-D-thiogalactopyranoside (IPTG).
   1223..1811    -  rep_origin     ori: high-copy-number ColE1/pMB1/pBR322/pUC origin of replication
   1982..2842    -  CDS            AmpR: β-lactamase; bla; confers resistance to ampicillin, carbenicillin, and related antibiotics
   2843..2947    -  promoter       AmpR promoter: bla
   2974..3024    +  misc_feature   bom (fragment): basis of mobility region from pBR322
   3052..3480    -  rep_origin     f1 ori (sequence partly withheld): f1 bacteriophage origin of replication; arrow indicates direction of (+) strand synthesis
   3484..21      -  CDS            lacZα (fragment) (across the origin): LacZα fragment of β-galactosidase; lacZ fragment
>Addgene plasmid #105457 | pISH-Gucy1b2-B | addgene full sequence | sequence record 202906 | Addgene NGS Result
GTAAAACGACGGCCAGTGAATTGTAATACGACTCACTATAGGGCGAATTGGGCCCGACGTCGCATGCTCC
CGGCCGCCATGGCGGCCGCGGGAATTCGATTGAGAATTCGAGACGTGTACCATCCTTTTCAGCGATGTTG
TGACATTCACCAACATCTGTGCGGCCTGTGAACCTATCCAAATAGTGAACATGCTCAACTCAATGTACTC
CAAGTTTGACAGGTTAACCAACATCCATGATGTCTATAAAGTAGAAACAATAGGTGATGCTTACATGGTG
GTAGGTGGAGTACCAGTACCCGTTGAAAGCCATGCTCAAAGAGTTGCTAATTTTGCTCTGGGGATGAGAA
TTTCTGCAAAAGAAGTGATGAATCCTGTCACTGGGGAACCCATACAGATCAGAGTGGGAATCCATACTGG
ACCAGTCTTAGCAGGTGTTGTGGGAGACAAGATGCCCCGGTACTGCCTGTTTGGTGACACCGTAAACACG
GCCTCTAGGATGGAAAGTCACGGGCTTCCCAACAAAGTGCATCTGAGCCCCACAGCCCACAGGGCTCTGG
AAAACAAAGGGTTTGAAATTGTCACGAGAGGGGAGATAGAGGTGAAGGGGAAAGGAAAAATGACCACATA
CTTCCTGATCCGGAACCTGAATGCCACCGAGGTTGAGATCATGGGGCGACCTTCAGCTCTCGCTGATGGG
AAGGAATCACTAGTGAATTCGCGGCCGCCTGCAGGTCGACCATATGGGAGAGCTCCCAACGCGTTGGATG
CATAGCTTGAGTATTCTATAGTGTCACCTAAATAGCTTGGCGTAATCATGGTCATAGCTGTTTCCTGTGT
GAAATTGTTATCCGCTCACAATTCCACACAACATACGAGCCGGAAGCATAAAGTGTAAAGCCTGGGGTGC
CTAATGAGTGAGCTAACTCACATTAATTGCGTTGCGCTCACTGCCCGCTTTCCAGTCGGGAAACCTGTCG
TGCCAGCTGCATTAATGAATCGGCCAACGCGCGGGGAGAGGCGGTTTGCGTATTGGGCGCTCTTCCGCTT
CCTCGCTCACTGACTCGCTGCGCTCGGTCGTTCGGCTGCGGCGAGCGGTATCAGCTCACTCAAAGGCGGT
AATACGGTTATCCACAGAATCAGGGGATAACGCAGGAAAGAACATGTGAGCAAAAGGCCAGCAAAAGGCC
AGGAACCGTAAAAAGGCCGCGTTGCTGGCGTTTTTCCATAGGCTCCGCCCCCCTGACGAGCATCACAAAA
ATCGACGCTCAAGTCAGAGGTGGCGAAACCCGACAGGACTATAAAGATACCAGGCGTTTCCCCCTGGAAG
CTCCCTCGTGCGCTCTCCTGTTCCGACCCTGCCGCTTACCGGATACCTGTCCGCCTTTCTCCCTTCGGGA
AGCGTGGCGCTTTCTCATAGCTCACGCTGTAGGTATCTCAGTTCGGTGTAGGTCGTTCGCTCCAAGCTGG
GCTGTGTGCACGAACCCCCCGTTCAGCCCGACCGCTGCGCCTTATCCGGTAACTATCGTCTTGAGTCCAA
CCCGGTAAGACACGACTTATCGCCACTGGCAGCAGCCACTGGTAACAGGATTAGCAGAGCGAGGTATGTA
GGCGGTGCTACAGAGTTCTTGAAGTGGTGGCCTAACTACGGCTACACTAGAAGAACAGTATTTGGTATCT
GCGCTCTGCTGAAGCCAGTTACCTTCGGAAAAAGAGTTGGTAGCTCTTGATCCGGCAAACAAACCACCGC
TGGTAGCGGTGGTTTTTTTGTTTGCAAGCAGCAGATTACGCGCAGAAAAAAAGGATCTCAAGAAGATCCT
TTGATCTTTTCTACGGGGTCTGACGCTCAGTGGAACGAAAACTCACGTTAAGGGATTTTGGTCATGAGAT
TATCAAAAAGGATCTTCACCTAGATCCTTTTAAATTAAAAATGAAGTTTTAAATCAATCTAAAGTATATA
TGAGTAAACTTGGTCTGACAGTTACCAATGCTTAATCAGTGAGGCACCTATCTCAGCGATCTGTCTATTT
CGTTCATCCATAGTTGCCTGACTCCCCGTCGTGTAGATAACTACGATACGGGAGGGCTTACCATCTGGCC
CCAGTGCTGCAATGATACCGCGAGACCCACGCTCACCGGCTCCAGATTTATCAGCAATAAACCAGCCAGC
CGGAAGGGCCGAGCGCAGAAGTGGTCCTGCAACTTTATCCGCCTCCATCCAGTCTATTAATTGTTGCCGG
GAAGCTAGAGTAAGTAGTTCGCCAGTTAATAGTTTGCGCAACGTTGTTGCCATTGCTACAGGCATCGTGG
TGTCACGCTCGTCGTTTGGTATGGCTTCATTCAGCTCCGGTTCCCAACGATCAAGGCGAGTTACATGATC
CCCCATGTTGTGCAAAAAAGCGGTTAGCTCCTTCGGTCCTCCGATCGTTGTCAGAAGTAAGTTGGCCGCA
GTGTTATCACTCATGGTTATGGCAGCACTGCATAATTCTCTTACTGTCATGCCATCCGTAAGATGCTTTT
CTGTGACTGGTGAGTACTCAACCAAGTCATTCTGAGAATAGTGTATGCGGCGACCGAGTTGCTCTTGCCC
GGCGTCAATACGGGATAATACCGCGCCACATAGCAGAACTTTAAAAGTGCTCATCATTGGAAAACGTTCT
TCGGGGCGAAAACTCTCAAGGATCTTACCGCTGTTGAGATCCAGTTCGATGTAACCCACTCGTGCACCCA
ACTGATCTTCAGCATCTTTTACTTTCACCAGCGTTTCTGGGTGAGCAAAAACAGGAAGGCAAAATGCCGC
AAAAAAGGGAATAAGGGCGACACGGAAATGTTGAATACTCATACTCTTCCTTTTTCAATATTATTGAAGC
ATTTATCAGGGTTATTGTCTCATGAGCGGATACATATTTGAATGTATTTAGAAAAATAAACAAATAGGGG
TTCCGCGCACATTTCCCCGAAAAGTGCCACCTGATGCGGTGTGAAATACCGCACAGATGCGTAAGGAGAA
AATACCGCATCAGGAAATTGTAAGCGTTAATATTTTGTTAAAATTCGCGTTAAATTTTTGTTAAATCAGC
TCATTTTTTAACCAATAGGCCGAAATCGGCAAAATCCCTTATAAATCAAAAGAATAGACCGAGATAGGGT
[37 nt withheld, positions 3151-3187]
AAAGAACGTGGACTCCAACGTCAAAGG
[49 nt withheld, positions 3215-3263]
T
[91 nt withheld, positions 3265-3355]
G
[124 nt withheld, positions 3357-3480]
CCATTCGCCATTCAGGCTGCGCAACTGTTGGGAAGGGCGATCGGTGCGGGCCTCTTCGCTATTACGCCAG
CTGGCGAAAGGGGGATGTGCTGCAAGGCGATTAAGTTGGGTAACGCCAGGGTTTTCCCAGTCACGACGTT
