>Addgene plasmid #105457 | pISH-Gucy1b2-B | depositor partial sequence | sequence record 199635 | insert: sequenced with M13-for primer
TGCTCCCGGCCGCCATGGCGGCCGCGGGAATTCGATTGAGAATTCGAGACGTGTACCATCCTTTTCAGCG
ATGTTGTGACATTCACCAACATCTGTGCGGCCTGTGAACCTATCCAAATAGTGAACATGCTCAACTCAAT
GTACTCCAAGTTTGACAGGTTAACCAACATCCATGATGTCTATAAAGTAGAAACAATAGGTGATGCTTAC
ATGGTGGTAGGTGGAGTACCAGTACCCGTTGAAAGCCATGCTCAAAGAGTTGCTAATTTTGCTCTGGGGA
TGAGAATTTCTGCAAAAGAAGTGATGAATCCTGTCACTGGGGAACCCATACAGATCAGAGTGGGAATCCA
TACTGGACCAGTCTTAGCAGGTGTTGTGGGAGACAAGATGCCCCGGTACTGCCTGTTTGGTGACACCGTA
AACACGGCCTCTAGGATGGAAAGTCACGGGCTTCCCAACAAAGTGCATCTGAGCCCCACAGCCCACAGGG
CTCTGGAAAACAAAGGGTTTGAAATTGTCACGAGAGGGGAGATAGAGGTGAAGGGGAAAGGAAAAATGAC
CACATACTTCCTGATCCGGAACCTGAATGCCACCGAGGTTGAGATCATGGGGCGACCTTCAGCTCTCGCT
GATGGGAAGGAATCACTAGTGAATTCGCGGCCGCCTGCAGGTCGACCATATGGGAGAGCTCCCAACGCGT
TGGATGCATAGCTTGAGTATTCTATAGTGTCACCTAAATAGCTTGGCGTAATCATGGTCATAGCTGTTTC
CTGTGTGAAATTGTTATCCGCTCACAATTCCACACAACATA
